>Addgene plasmid #117449 | g4s pD42 | addgene full sequence | sequence record 226676 | Addgene NGS Result
ATAGGCGCCAGCAACCGCACCTGTGGCGCCGGTGATGCCGGCCACGATGCGTCCGGCGTAGAGGATCGAG
ATCTCGATCCCGCGAAATTAATACGACTCACTATAGGGGAATTGTGAGCGGATAACAATTCCCCTCTAGA
AATAATTTTGTTTAACTTTAAGAAGGAATATCACAAGTTTGTACAAAAAAGCAGGCTTAGAAGGAGATAG
AACCATGGAGGAGGACGACAGCTACGTTCCCAGTGACCTGACAGCAGAGGAGCGTCAAGAACTGGAGAAC
ATCCGACGGAGAAAACAGGAGCTGCTGGCTGACATTCAGAGGCTGAAGGATGAGATAGCAGAAGTAGCTA
ATGAAATTGAAAACCTGGGATCCACAGAGGAAAGGAAAAACATGCAGAGGAACAAACAGGTAGCCATGGG
CAGGAAAAAATTTAATATGGACCCTAAAAAGGGGATCCAGTTCTTAATAGAGAACGACCTCCTGAAGAAC
ACTTGTGAAGACATTGCCCAGTTCTTATATAAAGGCGAAGGGCTCAACAAGACAGCCATCGGCGACTACC
TAGGGGAGAGAGATGAGTTTAATATCCAGGTTCTTCATGCATTTGTGGAGCTGCATGAGTTCACTGATCT
TAATCTCGTCCAGGCACTACGGCAGTTCCTGTGGAGCTTCCGGCTACCCGGAGAGGCCCAGAAGATCGAC
CGGATGATGGAGGCGTTTGCCCAGCGATATTGTCAGTGCAATAATGGCGTGTTCCAGTCCACGGATACTT
GTTACGTCCTCTCCTTTGCCATCATCATGTTGAACACCAGTCTGCACAACCCCAATGTCAAAGATAAGCC
CACTGTGGAGAGGTTCATTGCCATGAACCGAGGCATCAATGATGGGGGAGACCTGCCGGAGGAGCTCCTC
CGGAATCTCTATGAGAGCATAAAAAATGAACCCTTTAAAATCCCAGAAGACGACGGGAATGACCTCACTC
ACACTTTCTTCAATCCAGACCGAGAAGGCTGGCTATTGAAACTCGGAGGTGGCAGGGTAAAGACTTGGAA
GAGACGCTGGTTCATTCTGACTGACAACTGCCTTTACTACTTTGAGTATACCACGGATAAGGAGCCCCGT
GGAATCATCCCTTTAGAGAATCTGAGTATCCGGGAAGTGGAGGACTCCAAAAAACCAAACTGCTTTGAGC
TTTATATCCCCGACAATAAAGACCAAGTTATCAAGGCCTGCAAGACCGAGGCTGACGGGCGGGTGGTGGA
GGGGAACCACACTGTTTACCGGATCTCAGCTCCGACGCCCGAGGAGAAGGAGGAGTGGATTAAGTGCATT
AAAGCAGCCATCAGCAGGGACCCTTTCTACGAAATGCTCGCAGCACGGAAAAAGAAGGTCTCCTCCACGA
AGCGACACGACCCAGCTTTCTTGTACAAAGTGGTGATCAATTCGAAGCTTGAAGGTAAGCCTATCCCTAA
CCCTCTCCTCGGTCTCGATTCTACGCGTACCGGTCATCATCACCATCACCATTGAGTTTGATCCGGCTGC
TAACAAAGCCCGAAAGGAAGCTGAGTTGGCTGCTGCCACCGCTGAGCAATAACTAGCATAACCCCTTGGG
GCCTCTAAACGGGTCTTGAGGGGTTTTTTGCTGAAAGGAGGAACTATATCCGGATATCCCGCAAGAGGCC
CGGCAGTACCGGCATAACCAAGCCTATGCCTACAGCATCCAGGGTGACGGTGCCGAGGATGACGATGAGC
GCATTGTTAGATTTCATACACGGTGCCTGACTGCGTTAGCAATTTAACTGTGATAAACTACCGCATTAAA
GCTTATCGATGATAAGCTGTCAAACATGAGAATTAATTCTTGAAGACGAAAGGGCCTCGTGATACGCCTA
TTTTTATAGGTTAATGTCATGATAATAATGGTTTCTTAGACGTCAGGTGGCACTTTTCGGGGAAATGTGC
GCGGAACCCCTATTTGTTTATTTTTCTAAATACATTCAAATATGTATCCGCTCATGAGACAATAACCCTG
ATAAATGCTTCAATAATATTGAAAAAGGAAGAGTATGAGTATTCAACATTTCCGTGTCGCCCTTATTCCC
TTTTTTGCGGCATTTTGCCTTCCTGTTTTTGCTCACCCAGAAACGCTGGTGAAAGTAAAAGATGCTGAAG
ATCAGTTGGGTGCACGAGTGGGTTACATCGAACTGGATCTCAACAGCGGTAAGATCCTTGAGAGTTTTCG
CCCCGAAGAACGTTTTCCAATGATGAGCACTTTTAAAGTTCTGCTATGTGGCGCGGTATTATCCCGTGTT
GACGCCGGGCAAGAGCAACTCGGTCGCCGCATACACTATTCTCAGAATGACTTGGTTGAGTACTCACCAG
TCACAGAAAAGCATCTTACGGATGGCATGACAGTAAGAGAATTATGCAGTGCTGCCATAACCATGAGTGA
TAACACTGCGGCCAACTTACTTCTGACAACGATCGGAGGACCGAAGGAGCTAACCGCTTTTTTGCACAAC
ATGGGGGATCATGTAACTCGCCTTGATCGTTGGGAACCGGAGCTGAATGAAGCCATACCAAACGACGAGC
GTGACACCACGATGCCTGCAGCAATGGCAACAACGTTGCGCAAACTATTAACTGGCGAACTACTTACTCT
AGCTTCCCGGCAACAATTAATAGACTGGATGGAGGCGGATAAAGTTGCAGGACCACTTCTGCGCTCGGCC
CTTCCGGCTGGCTGGTTTATTGCTGATAAATCTGGAGCCGGTGAGCGTGGGTCTCGCGGTATCATTGCAG
CACTGGGGCCAGATGGTAAGCCCTCCCGTATCGTAGTTATCTACACGACGGGGAGTCAGGCAACTATGGA
TGAACGAAATAGACAGATCGCTGAGATAGGTGCCTCACTGATTAAGCATTGGTAACTGTCAGACCAAGTT
TACTCATATATACTTTAGATTGATTTAAAACTTCATTTTTAATTTAAAAGGATCTAGGTGAAGATCCTTT
TTGATAATCTCATGACCAAAATCCCTTAACGTGAGTTTTCGTTCCACTGAGCGTCAGACCCCGTAGAAAA
GATCAAAGGATCTTCTTGAGATCCTTTTTTTCTGCGCGTAATCTGCTGCTTGCAAACAAAAAAACCACCG
CTACCAGCGGTGGTTTGTTTGCCGGATCAAGAGCTACCAACTCTTTTTCCGAAGGTAACTGGCTTCAGCA
GAGCGCAGATACCAAATACTGTCCTTCTAGTGTAGCCGTAGTTAGGCCACCACTTCAAGAACTCTGTAGC
ACCGCCTACATACCTCGCTCTGCTAATCCTGTTACCAGTGGCTGCTGCCAGTGGCGATAAGTCGTGTCTT
ACCGGGTTGGACTCAAGACGATAGTTACCGGATAAGGCGCAGCGGTCGGGCTGAACGGGGGGTTCGTGCA
CACAGCCCAGCTTGGAGCGAACGACCTACACCGAACTGAGATACCTACAGCGTGAGCTATGAGAAAGCGC
CACGCTTCCCGAAGGGAGAAAGGCGGACAGGTATCCGGTAAGCGGCAGGGTCGGAACAGGAGAGCGCACG
AGGGAGCTTCCAGGGGGAAACGCCTGGTATCTTTATAGTCCTGTCGGGTTTCGCCACCTCTGACTTGAGC
GTCGATTTTTGTGATGCTCGTCAGGGGGGCGGAGCCTATGGAAAAACGCCAGCAACGCGGCCTTTTTACG
GTTCCTGGCCTTTTGCTGGCCTTTTGCTCACATGTTCTTTCCTGCGTTATCCCCTGATTCTGTGGATAAC
CGTATTACCGCCTTTGAGTGAGCTGATACCGCTCGCCGCAGCCGAACGACCGAGCGCAGCGAGTCAGTGA
GCGAGGAAGCGGAAGAGCGCCTGATGCGGTATTTTCTCCTTACGCATCTGTGCGGTATTTCACACCGCAA
TGGTGCACTCTCAGTACAATCTGCTCTGATGCCGCATAGTTAAGCCAGTATACACTCCGCTATCGCTACG
TGACTGGGTCATGGCTGCGCCCCGACACCCGCCAACACCCGCTGACGCGCCCTGACGGGCTTGTCTGCTC
CCGGCATCCGCTTACAGACAAGCTGTGACCGTCTCCGGGAGCTGCATGTGTCAGAGGTTTTCACCGTCAT
CACCGAAACGCGCGAGGCAGCTGCGGTAAAGCTCATCAGCGTGGTCGTGAAGCGATTCACAGATGTCTGC
CTGTTCATCCGCGTCCAGCTCGTTGAGTTTCTCCAGAAGCGTTAATGTCTGGCTTCTGATAAAGCGGGCC
ATGTTAAGGGCGGTTTTTTCCTGTTTGGTCACTGATGCCTCCGTGTAAGGGGGATTTCTGTTCATGGGGG
TAATGATACCGATGAAACGAGAGAGGATGCTCACGATACGGGTTACTGATGATGAACATGCCCGGTTACT
GGAACGTTGTGAGGGTAAACAACTGGCGGTATGGATGCGGCGGGACCAGAGAAAAATCACTCAGGGTCAA
TGCCAGCGCTTCGTTAATACAGATGTAGGTGTTCCACAGGGTAGCCAGCAGCATCCTGCGATGCAGATCC
GGAACATAATGGTGCAGGGCGCTGACTTCCGCGTTTCCAGACTTTACGAAACACGGAAACCGAAGACCAT
TCATGTTGTTGCTCAGGTCGCAGACGTTTTGCAGCAGCAGTCGCTTCACGTTCGCTCGCGTATCGGTGAT
TCATTCTGCTAACCAGTAAGGCAACCCCGCCAGCCTAGCCGGGTCCTCAACGACAGGAGCACGATCATGC
GCACCCGTGGCCAGGACCCAACGCTGCCCGAGATGCGCCGCGTGCGGCTGCTGGAGATGGCGGACGCGAT
GGATATGTTCTGCCAAGGGTTGGTTTGCGCATTCACAGTTCTCCGCAAGAATTGATTGGCTCCAATTCTT
GGAGTGGTGAATCCGTTAGCGAGGTGCCGCCGGCTTCCATTCAGGTCGAGGTGGCCCGGCTCCATGCACC
GCGACGCAACGCGGGGAGGCAGACAAGGTATAGGGCGGCGCCTACAATCCATGCCAACCCGTTCCATGTG
CTCGCCGAGGCGGCATAAATCGCCGTGACGATCAGCGGTCCAATGATCGAAGTTAGGCTGGTAAGAGCCG
CGAGCGATCCTTGAAGCTGTCCCTGATGGTCGTCATCTACCTGCCTGGACAGCATGGCCTGCAACGCGGG
CATCCCGATGCCGCCGGAAGCGAGAAGAATCATAATGGGGAAGGCCATCCAGCCTCGCGTCGCGAACGCC
AGCAAGACGTAGCCCAGCGCGTCGGCCGCCATGCCGGCGATAATGGCCTGCTTCTCGCCGAAACGTTTGG
TGGCGGGACCAGTGACGAAGGCTTGAGCGAGGGCGTGCAAGATTCCGAATACCGCAAGCGACAGGCCGAT
CATCGTCGCGCTCCAGCGAAAGCGGTCCTCGCCGAAAATGACCCAGAGCGCTGCCGGCACCTGTCCTACG
AGTTGCATGATAAAGAAGACAGTCATAAGTGCGGCGACGATAGTCATGCCCCGCGCCCACCGGAAGGAGC
TGACTGGGTTGAAGGCTCTCAAGGGCATCGGTCGAGATCCCGGTGCCTAATGAGTGAGCTAACTTACATT
AATTGCGTTGCGCTCACTGCCCGCTTTCCAGTCGGGAAACCTGTCGTGCCAGCTGCATTAATGAATCGGC
CAACGCGCGGGGAGAGGCGGTTTGCGTATTGGGCGCCAGGGTGGTTTTTCTTTTCACCAGTGAGACGGGC
AACAGCTGATTGCCCTTCACCGCCTGGCCCTGAGAGAGTTGCAGCAAGCGGTCCACGCTGGTTTGCCCCA
GCAGGCGAAAATCCTGTTTGATGGTGGTTAACGGCGGGATATAACATGAGCTGTCTTCGGTATCGTCGTA
TCCCACTACCGAGATATCCGCACCAACGCGCAGCCCGGACTCGGTAATGGCGCGCATTGCGCCCAGCGCC
ATCTGATCGTTGGCAACCAGCATCGCAGTGGGAACGATGCCCTCATTCAGCATTTGCATGGTTTGTTGAA
AACCGGACATGGCACTCCAGTCGCCTTCCCGTTCCGCTATCGGCTGAATTTGATTGCGAGTGAGATATTT
ATGCCAGCCAGCCAGACGCAGACGCGCCGAGACAGAACTTAATGGGCCCGCTAACAGCGCGATTTGCTGG
TGACCCAATGCGACCAGATGCTCCACGCCCAGTCGCGTACCGTCTTCATGGGAGAAAATAATACTGTTGA
TGGGTGTCTGGTCAGAGACATCAAGAAATAACGCCGGAACATTAGTGCAGGCAGCTTCCACAGCAATGGC
ATCCTGGTCATCCAGCGGATAGTTAATGATCAGCCCACTGACGCGTTGCGCGAGAAGATTGTGCACCGCC
GCTTTACAGGCTTCGACGCCGCTTCGTTCTACCATCGACACCACCACGCTGGCACCCAGTTGATCGGCGC
GAGATTTAATCGCCGCGACAATTTGCGACGGCGCGTGCAGGGCCAGACTGGAGGTGGCAACGCCAATCAG
CAACGACTGTTTGCCCGCCAGTTGTTGTGCCACGCGGTTGGGAATGTAATTCAGCTCCGCCATCGCCGCT
TCCACTTTTTCCCGCGTTTTCGCAGAAACGTGGCTGGCCTGGTTCACCACGCGGGAAACGGTCTGATAAG
AGACACCGGCATACTCTGCGACATCGTATAACGTTACTGGTTTCACATTCACCACCCTGAATTGACTCTC
TTCCGGGCGCTATCATGCCATACCGCGAAAGGTTTTGCGCCATTCGATGGTGTCCGGGATCTCGACGCTC
TCCCTTATGCGACTCCTGCATTAGGAAGCAGCCCAGTAGTAGGTTGAGGCCGTTGAGCACCGCCGCCGCA
AGGAATGGTGCATGCAAGGAGATGGCGCCCAACAGTCCCCCGGCCACGGGGCCTGCCACCATACCCACGC
CGAAACAAGCGCTCATGAGCCCGAAGTGGCGAGCCCGATCTTCCCCATCGGTGATGTCGGCGAT
Features (pLannotate 1.2.2; 22 found; start..end, strand, type, name):
     89..107     +  promoter       T7 promoter: promoter for bacteriophage T7 RNA polymerase
    108..132     +  protein_bind   lac operator: The lac repressor binds to the lac operator to inhibit transcription in E. coli. This inhibition can be relieved by adding lactose or isopropyl-β-D-thiogalactopyranoside (IPTG). lac repressor encoded by lacI
    147..167     +  RBS            RBS (fragment): efficient ribosome binding site from bacteriophage T7 gene 10 (Olins and Rangwala, 1989)
    173..197     +  protein_bind   attB1: mutant version of attB; recombination site for the Gateway® BP reaction BP Clonase™
    215..1408    +  CDS            CYTH1: CYH1_HUMAN - Also known as D17S811E, PSCD1. Experimental evidence at protein level: Swiss-Prot protein existence level 1. Promotes guanine-nucleotide exchange on ARF1, ARF5 and ARF6. Promotes the activation of ARF factors through replacement of GDP with GTP. Plays an important role in membrane trafficking, during junctional remodeling and epithelial polarization, through regulation of ARF6 activity. From Homo sapiens (Human).
   1410..1434    -  protein_bind   attB2: mutant version of attB; recombination site for the Gateway® BP reaction BP Clonase™
   1454..1495    +  CDS            V5 tag: epitope tag from simian virus 5
   1536..1585    +  CDS            SET1 (fragment): solubility-enhancement tag derived from T7 phage gene 10B
   1593..1640    +  terminator     T7 terminator: transcription terminator for bacteriophage T7 RNA polymerase
   1663..1767    -  CDS            TcR (fragment): tetracycline efflux protein; tet; confers resistance to tetracycline
   1815..1843    -  promoter       tet promoter: E. coli promoter for tetracycline efflux protein gene
   1960..2064    +  promoter       AmpR promoter: bla
   2065..2925    +  CDS            AmpR: β-lactamase; bla; confers resistance to ampicillin, carbenicillin, and related antibiotics
   3096..3684    +  rep_origin     ori: high-copy-number ColE1/pMB1/pBR322/pUC origin of replication
   3870..4009    -  misc_feature   bom: basis of mobility region from pBR322
   4111..4302    -  CDS            rop: Rop protein, which maintains plasmids at low copy number; rop
   4319..4699    +  CDS            YPB1_ECOLX: Protein predicted: Swiss-Prot protein existence level 4. From Escherichia coli.
   4941..5565    -  CDS            TcR (fragment): tetracycline efflux protein; tet; confers resistance to tetracycline
   5580..5601    -  protein_bind   CAP binding site: CAP binding activates transcription in the presence of cAMP. E. coli catabolite activator protein
   5614..6696    -  CDS            lacI: lac repressor; lacI; The lac repressor binds to the lac operator to inhibit transcription in E. coli. This inhibition can be relieved by adding lactose or isopropyl-β-D-thiogalactopyranoside (IPTG).
   6697..6774    -  promoter       lacI promoter: lacI
   6782..67      -  CDS            TcR (fragment) (across the origin): tetracycline efflux protein; tet; confers resistance to tetracycline
