[The description below was written by a language model from this plasmid's Addgene catalogue record and pLannotate feature annotations shown in this document.]
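Description:
g4s pD42 is a bacterial expression plasmid carrying the human CYTH1 (cytohesin-1) coding sequence, made by Gateway cloning. The catalogue names the backbone as pcDNA-DEST42, but the vector type is given as bacterial expression, and the annotated 6,994-nt sequence shows a T7/lac, pBR322-derived architecture with no mammalian promoter or other mammalian elements annotated. The features therefore look like a pET-style Gateway destination vector rather than a pcDNA-type plasmid, and the backbone name should be treated with some caution. Propagation in E. coli relies on a ColE1/pMB1-type origin with adjacent bom and rop sequences. The record lists the plasmid as high copy, although Rop normally lowers copy number. Selection is by ampicillin through the bla gene and its own promoter. Several tetracycline-resistance fragments are remnants of the pBR322 ancestry and are not intact markers.

The expression cassette consists of a T7 promoter followed by a lac operator and a phage T7 gene 10 ribosome binding site. Next comes the 1,194-bp CYTH1 open reading frame, flanked by attB1 and attB2, the recombination sites that remain after Gateway cloning. Downstream of attB2 lies a V5 epitope, consistent with the C-terminal V5-His6 tag in the catalogue. The His6 portion is not separately annotated. A T7 terminator closes the unit. A plasmid-borne lacI gene supplies repressor, so transcription stays off until IPTG induction in a host that provides T7 RNA polymerase.

CYTH1 encodes a guanine-nucleotide exchange factor that activates ARF1, ARF5 and ARF6. The stated purpose is simply expression of Cyth1, and the design suits production of tagged recombinant protein that can be detected or purified through the V5-His6 tag.
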