Addgene plasmid #117449: g4s pD42
Purpose: Expression of Cyth1
Depositing lab: Richard Kahn. Depositing organization: Emory University.
Backbone
  Vector backbone: pcDNA-DEST42
  Vector type: Bacterial Expression
Growth in bacteria
  Bacterial resistance: Ampicillin, 100 μg/mL
  Growth temperature: 37°C
  Growth strain: DH5alpha
  Copy number: High Copy
Gene/Insert
  Gene/Insert name: Cyth1
  Species: H. sapiens (human)
  Insert size (bp): 1194
  Entrez Gene: CYTH1 (a.k.a. B2-1, CYTOHESIN-1, D17S811E, PSCD1, SEC7)
  Tag / fusion protein: V5-His6 (C terminal on insert)
  Cloning method: Gateway Cloning
Terms and licenses: Academic/Nonprofit Terms; Industry Terms: Not Available to Industry
How to cite: g4s pD42 was a gift from Richard Kahn (Addgene plasmid # 117449 ; http://n2t.net/addgene:117449 ; RRID:Addgene_117449)
